Addgene plasmid #202886: Salsa-BC45-P1D9
Purpose: Expression of barcoded reporter plasmid for PRESTO-Salsa; EGFP/BC45
Depositing lab: Noah Palm. Depositing organization: Yale University. Publication: Highly multiplexed bioactivity screening reveals human and microbiota metabolome-GPCRome interactions. Chen H, Rosen CE, Gonzalez-Hernandez JA, Song D, Potempa J, Ring AM, Palm NW. Cell. 2023 Jul 6;186(14):3095-3110.e19. doi: 10.1016/j.cell.2023.05.024. Epub 2023 Jun 14. PubMed 37321219.
Backbone
  Vector backbone: pCER206
  Vector type: Mammalian Expression
Growth in bacteria
  Bacterial resistance: Ampicillin, 100 μg/mL
  Growth temperature: 37°C
  Growth strain: DH5alpha
  Copy number: High Copy
Gene/Insert
  Gene/Insert name: EGFP/BC45
  Species: Synthetic
  Insert size (bp): 730
  Promoter: Tet Response Element (TRE)
  Cloning method: Restriction Enzyme; 5′ cloning site BsrGI (not destroyed); 3′ cloning site HindIII (not destroyed)
  Sequencing primers: 5′ Custom primer (GAAGCGCGATCACATGG)
Terms and licenses: Academic/Nonprofit Terms; Industry Terms: Not Available to Industry
How to cite: Salsa-BC45-P1D9 was a gift from Noah Palm (Addgene plasmid # 202886 ; http://n2t.net/addgene:202886 ; RRID:Addgene_202886)
