[The description below was written by a language model from this plasmid's Addgene catalogue record and pLannotate feature annotations shown in this document.]
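Description:
Salsa-BC45-P1D9 is a mammalian expression reporter plasmid of about 5.1 kb, built on the pCER206 backbone and forming one member of the barcoded reporter set used for PRESTO-Salsa, a highly multiplexed screening approach for GPCR bioactivity. It is propagated in E. coli through a high-copy ColE1/pUC-type origin and selected with ampicillin via the bla (AmpR) gene and its native promoter. No mammalian selection marker is annotated; short fragments matching lacI, SV40 large T antigen and an aminoglycoside phosphotransferase appear to be backbone remnants rather than functional genes.

The payload is a synthetic 730 bp EGFP/BC45 insert cloned between BsrGI and HindIII sites, both retained. The feature table shows a central tetracycline response element (tetO repeats) flanked by divergent minimal promoters, suggesting a bidirectional Tet-responsive arrangement. In one direction a TRE3G-type promoter fragment drives mammalian codon-optimised EGFP, with an SV40 polyadenylation signal annotated downstream on the opposite strand. The barcode itself is not annotated; by the cloning sites it presumably lies in the short region after the EGFP coding sequence, though its exact position is not stated. In the other direction a minimal CMV promoter faces a polylinker fragment followed by a rabbit β-globin intron, exon fragment and poly(A) signal, with no coding sequence annotated in that arm.

Transcription from a TRE requires a tetracycline-controlled transactivator, so the reporter yields EGFP and a barcoded transcript only where such an activator is supplied. The record does not say how the activator is provided or how the barcode is read out, beyond the unique barcode (BC45) serving multiplexed screening.
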