Features (pLannotate 1.2.2; 17 found; start..end, strand, type, name):
      2..55      +  CDS            lacI (fragment): lac repressor; lacI; The lac repressor binds to the lac operator to inhibit transcription in E. coli. This inhibition can be relieved by adding lactose or isopropyl-β-D-thiogalactopyranoside (IPTG).
    388..443     -  polyA_signal   β-globin poly(A) signal: rabbit β-globin polyadenylation signal (Gil and Proudfoot, 1987)
    518..640     -  CDS            HBB: HBB_COLGU - Experimental evidence at transcript level: Swiss-Prot protein existence level 2. Involved in oxygen transport from the lung to the various peripheral tissues. From Colobus guereza (Mantled guereza) (Eastern black-and-white colobus monkey).
    644..1216    -  intron         β-globin intron: intron from rabbit β-globin gene
   1312..1343    -  misc_feature   MCS (fragment): pUC18/19 multiple cloning site
   1437..1475    -  promoter       minimal CMV promoter: human cytomegalovirus (CMV) immediate early promoter
   1493..1708    -  protein_bind   tetracycline response element (fragment): contains seven copies of the tetracycline operator tetO tetracycline repressor TetR
   1708..1753    +  promoter       TRE3GV promoter (fragment): 3rd-generation Tet-responsive promoter that can be activated by binding of Tet-On® 3G, optimized for retroviral and lentiviral vectors
   1829..1856    +  misc_feature   MCS (fragment): pBluescript multiple cloning site
   1861..2580    +  CDS            EGFP: the original enhanced GFP (Yang et al., 1996) mammalian codon-optimized
   2591..2613    +  misc_feature   MCS (fragment): pBluescript multiple cloning site
   2627..2761    -  polyA_signal   SV40 poly(A) signal: SV40 polyadenylation signal
   2784..2867    -  CDS            large T antigen (fragment): large T antigen from SV40 (simian virus 40)
   2861..3091    -  CDS            str (fragment): STR_KLEPN - Protein inferred from homology: Swiss-Prot protein existence level 3. The aminoglycoside phosphotransferases achieve inactivation of their antibiotic substrates by phosphorylation. From Klebsiella pneumoniae.
   3210..3314    +  promoter       AmpR promoter: bla
   3315..4175    +  CDS            AmpR: β-lactamase; bla; confers resistance to ampicillin, carbenicillin, and related antibiotics
   4346..4934    +  rep_origin     ori: high-copy-number ColE1/pMB1/pBR322/pUC origin of replication
>Addgene plasmid #202886 | Salsa-BC45-P1D9 | addgene full sequence | sequence record 413428 | Addgene NGS Result
AGCGCCCAATACGCAAACCGCCTCTCCCCGCGCGTTGGCCGATTCATTAATGCAGTCGAGGGATCTCCAT
AAGAGAAGAGGGACAGCTATGACTGGGAGTAGTCAGGAGAGGAGGAAAAATCTGGCTAGTAAAACATGTA
AGGAAAATTTTAGGGATGTTAAAGAAAAAAATAACACAAAACAAAATATAAAAAAAATCTAACCTCAAGT
CAAGGCTTTTCTATGGAATAAGGAATGGACAGCAGGGGGCTGTTTCATATACTGATGACCTCTTTATAGC
CAACCTTTGTTCATGGCAGCCAGCATATGGGCATATGTTGCCAAACTCTAAACCAAATACTCATTCTGAT
GTTTTAAATGATTTGCCCTCCCATATGTCCTTCCGAGTGAGAGACACAAAAAATTCCAACACACTATTGC
AATGAAAATAAATTTCCTTTATTAGCCAGAAGTCAGATGCTCAAGGGGCTTCATGATGTCCCCATAATTT
TTGGCAGAGGGAAAAAGATCGATCTCAGTGGTATTTGTGAGCCAGGGCATTGGCCACACCAGCCACCACC
TTCTGATAGGCAGCCTGCACCTGAGGAGTGAATTCTTTGCCAAAATGATGAGACAGCACAACAACCAGCA
CGTTGCCCAGGAGCTGTAGGAAAGAGAAGAAGGCATGAACATGGTTAGCAGAGGGGCCCGGTTTGGACTC
AGAGTATTTTATCCTCATCTCAAACAGTGTATATCATTGTAACCATAAAGAGAAAGGCAGGATGATGACC
AGGGTGTAGTTGTTTCTACCAATAAGAATATTTCCACGCCAGCCAGAATTTATATGCAGAAATATTCTAC
CTTATCATTTAATTATAACAATTGTTCTCTAAAACTGTGCTGAAGTACAATATAATATACCCTGATTGCC
TTGAAAAAAAAGTGATTAGAGAAAGTACTTACAATCTGACAAATAAACAAAAGTGAATTTAAAAATTCGT
TACAAATGCAAGCTAAAGTTTAACGAAAAAGTTACAGAAAATGAAAAGAAAATAAGAGGAGACAATGGTT
GTCAACAGAGTAGAAAGTGAAAGAAACAAAATTATCATGAGGGTCCATGGTGATACAAGGGACATCTTCC
CATTCTAAACAACACCCTGAAAACTTTGCCCCCTCCATATAACATGAATTTTACAATAGCGAAAAAGAAA
GAACAATCAAGGGTCCCCAAACTCACCCTGAAGTTCTCAGCTCTAGAGATATCGTCGAGGCCGCGCTAGC
GTTTAAACTGTCGACCTTAATTAAGAGATCTGCTCGAGGCGCGTCAGCTGACTAGAGGATCCCCGGGTAC
CGAGCTCGAATTCGGGGCCGCGGAGGCTGGATCGGTCCCGGTGTCTTCTATGGAGGTCAAAACAGCGTGG
ATGGCGTCTCCAGGCGATCTGACGGTTCACTAAACGAGCTCTGCTTATATAGGCCTCCCACCGTACACGC
CTACCTCGACCCGGGTACCGAGCTCGACTTTCACTTTTCTCTATCACTGATAGGGAGTGGTAAACTCGAC
TTTCACTTTTCTCTATCACTGATAGGGAGTGGTAAACTCGACTTTCACTTTTCTCTATCACTGATAGGGA
GTGGTAAACTCGACTTTCACTTTTCTCTATCACTGATAGGGAGTGGTAAACTCGACTTTCACTTTTCTCT
ATCACTGATAGGGAGTGGTAAACTCGACCTATATAAGCAGAGCTCGTTTAGTGAACCGTCAGATCGCCTG
GAGACGCCATCCACGCTGTTTTGACCTCCATAGAAGACACCGGGACCGATCCAGCCTCCGCGGCCCCGAA
TTCCTGCAGCGGCCGCTCTAGAACTAGTGGATCCCCGCGGATGGTGAGCAAGGGCGAGGAGCTGTTCACC
GGGGTGGTGCCCATCCTGGTCGAGCTGGACGGCGACGTAAACGGCCACAAGTTCAGCGTGTCCGGCGAGG
GCGAGGGCGATGCCACCTACGGCAAGCTGACCCTGAAGTTCATCTGCACCACCGGCAAGCTGCCCGTGCC
CTGGCCCACCCTCGTGACCACCCTGACCTACGGCGTGCAGTGCTTCAGCCGCTACCCCGACCACATGAAG
CAGCACGACTTCTTCAAGTCCGCCATGCCCGAAGGCTACGTCCAGGAGCGCACCATCTTCTTCAAGGACG
ACGGCAACTACAAGACCCGCGCCGAGGTGAAGTTCGAGGGCGACACCCTGGTGAACCGCATCGAGCTGAA
GGGCATCGACTTCAAGGAGGACGGCAACATCCTGGGGCACAAGCTGGAGTACAACTACAACAGCCACAAC
GTCTATATCATGGCCGACAAGCAGAAGAACGGCATCAAGGTGAACTTCAAGATCCGCCACAACATCGAGG
ACGGCAGCGTGCAGCTCGCCGACCACTACCAGCAGAACACCCCCATCGGCGACGGCCCCGTGCTGCTGCC
CGACAACCACTACCTGAGCACCCAGTCCGCCCTGAGCAAAGACCCCAACGAGAAGCGCGATCACATGGTC
CTGCTGGAGTTCGTGACCGCCGCCGGGATCACTCTCGGCATGGACGAGCTGTACAAGTAAACGGTCAGGC
GAATTCGATATCAAGCTTGTCGACCTAGTTCTAGAGGATCCAGACATGATAAGATACATTGATGAGTTTG
GACAAACCACAACTAGAATGCAGTGAAAAAAATGCTTTATTTGTGAAATTTGTGATGCTATTGCTTTATT
TGTAACCATTATAAGCTGCAATAAACAAGTTAACAACAACAATTGCATTCATTTTATGTTTCAGGTTCAG
GGGGAGGTGTGGGAGGTTTTTTAAAGCAAGTAAAACCTCTACAAATGTGGTATGGCTGATTATGATCCTG
CAAGCCTCGTCGTCCTGGCCGGACCACGCTATCTGTGCAAGGTCCCCGGCCCCGGACGCGCGCTCCATGA
GCAGAGCGCCCGCCGCCGAGGCGAAGACTCGGGCGGCGCCCTGCCCGTCCCACCAGGTCAACAGGCGGTA
ACCGGCCTCTTCATCGGGAATGCGCGCGACCTTCAGCATCGCCGGCATGTCCCCCTGGCGGACGGGAAGT
ATCCAGCTCGACCAAGCTGGCCGCGTCGAGTGAAGACGAAAGGGCCTCGTGATACGCCTATTTTTATAGG
TTAATGTCATGATAATAATGGTTTCTTAGACGTCAGGTGGCACTTTTCGGGGAAATGTGCGCGGAACCCC
TATTTGTTTATTTTTCTAAATACATTCAAATATGTATCCGCTCATGAGACAATAACCCTGATAAATGCTT
CAATAATATTGAAAAAGGAAGAGTATGAGTATTCAACATTTCCGTGTCGCCCTTATTCCCTTTTTTGCGG
CATTTTGCCTTCCTGTTTTTGCTCACCCAGAAACGCTGGTGAAAGTAAAAGATGCTGAAGATCAGTTGGG
TGCACGAGTGGGTTACATCGAACTGGATCTCAACAGCGGTAAGATCCTTGAGAGTTTTCGCCCCGAAGAA
CGTTTTCCAATGATGAGCACTTTTAAAGTTCTGCTATGTGGCGCGGTATTATCCCGTGTTGACGCCGGGC
AAGAGCAACTCGGTCGCCGCATACACTATTCTCAGAATGACTTGGTTGAGTACTCACCAGTCACAGAAAA
GCATCTTACGGATGGCATGACAGTAAGAGAATTATGCAGTGCTGCCATAACCATGAGTGATAACACTGCG
GCCAACTTACTTCTGACAACGATCGGAGGACCGAAGGAGCTAACCGCTTTTTTGCACAACATGGGGGATC
ATGTAACTCGCCTTGATCGTTGGGAACCGGAGCTGAATGAAGCCATACCAAACGACGAGCGTGACACCAC
GATGCCTGTAGCAATGGCAACAACGTTGCGCAAACTATTAACTGGCGAACTACTTACTCTAGCTTCCCGG
CAACAATTAATAGACTGGATGGAGGCGGATAAAGTTGCAGGACCACTTCTGCGCTCGGCCCTTCCGGCTG
GCTGGTTTATTGCTGATAAATCTGGAGCCGGTGAGCGTGGGTCTCGCGGTATCATTGCAGCACTGGGGCC
AGATGGTAAGCCCTCCCGTATCGTAGTTATCTACACGACGGGGAGTCAGGCAACTATGGATGAACGAAAT
AGACAGATCGCTGAGATAGGTGCCTCACTGATTAAGCATTGGTAACTGTCAGACCAAGTTTACTCATATA
TACTTTAGATTGATTTAAAACTTCATTTTTAATTTAAAAGGATCTAGGTGAAGATCCTTTTTGATAATCT
CATGACCAAAATCCCTTAACGTGAGTTTTCGTTCCACTGAGCGTCAGACCCCGTAGAAAAGATCAAAGGA
TCTTCTTGAGATCCTTTTTTTCTGCGCGTAATCTGCTGCTTGCAAACAAAAAAACCACCGCTACCAGCGG
TGGTTTGTTTGCCGGATCAAGAGCTACCAACTCTTTTTCCGAAGGTAACTGGCTTCAGCAGAGCGCAGAT
ACCAAATACTGTTCTTCTAGTGTAGCCGTAGTTAGGCCACCACTTCAAGAACTCTGTAGCACCGCCTACA
TACCTCGCTCTGCTAATCCTGTTACCAGTGGCTGCTGCCAGTGGCGATAAGTCGTGTCTTACCGGGTTGG
ACTCAAGACGATAGTTACCGGATAAGGCGCAGCGGTCGGGCTGAACGGGGGGTTCGTGCACACAGCCCAG
CTTGGAGCGAACGACCTACACCGAACTGAGATACCTACAGCGTGAGCTATGAGAAAGCGCCACGCTTCCC
GAAGGGAGAAAGGCGGACAGGTATCCGGTAAGCGGCAGGGTCGGAACAGGAGAGCGCACGAGGGAGCTTC
CAGGGGGAAACGCCTGGTATCTTTATAGTCCTGTCGGGTTTCGCCACCTCTGACTTGAGCGTCGATTTTT
GTGATGCTCGTCAGGGGGGCGGAGCCTATGGAAAAACGCCAGCAACGCGGCCTTTTTACGGTTCCTGGCC
TTTTGCTGGCCTTTTGCTCACATGTTCTTTCCTGCGTTATCCCCTGATTCTGTGGATAACCGTATTACCG
CCTTTGAGTGAGCTGATACCGCTCGCCGCAGCCGAACGACCGAGCGCAGCGAGTCAGTGAGCGAGGAAGC
GGAAG
