>Addgene plasmid #202886 | Salsa-BC45-P1D9 | depositor partial sequence | sequence record 393759 | BC45
ACGGTCAGGC
